>Addgene plasmid #126518 | p-mCherry-C1-MerMAID6 | addgene full sequence | sequence record 245094 | Addgene NGS Result
TCAATTACGGGGTCATTAGTTCATAGCCCATATATGGAGTTCCGCGTTACATAACTTACGGTAAATGGCC
CGCCTGGCTGACCGCCCAACGACCCCCGCCCATTGACGTCAATAATGACGTATGTTCCCATAGTAACGCC
AATAGGGACTTTCCATTGACGTCAATGGGTGGAGTATTTACGGTAAACTGCCCACTTGGCAGTACATCAA
GTGTATCATATGCCAAGTACGCCCCCTATTGACGTCAATGACGGTAAATGGCCCGCCTGGCATTATGCCC
AGTACATGACCTTATGGGACTTTCCTACTTGGCAGTACATCTACGTATTAGTCATCGCTATTACCATGGT
GATGCGGTTTTGGCAGTACATCAATGGGCGTGGATAGCGGTTTGACTCACGGGGATTTCCAAGTCTCCAC
CCCATTGACGTCAATGGGAGTTTGTTTTGGCACCAAAATCAACGGGACTTTCCAAAATGTCGTAACAACT
CCGCCCCATTGACGCAAATGGGCGGTAGGCGTGTACGGTGGGAGGTCTATATAAGCAGAGCTGGTTTAGT
GAACCGTCAGATCCGCTAGCCACCATGGTCTCCGTGGAACTGCATGTCACCGCCCAGATTTTCACCGCAT
TCGTGTCAGCCGCTAACGCACTGTATTATTTCTATATTTGGAGGTTCACCAAGAGGGGCAGACTGATGCA
GTGGGAGGTGGCATGGGTGGCATGGGTGGAGACCATCAACTACGTGGTGCAGATCGCAACAGGCAGCCCA
CGGGTGGGACTGATCCACGGCGGCAAGTTCCCCTGGATGCGCTATGTGGGCTGGCAGCTGACCTGCCCTG
TGCTGCTGGCCTTTATCGTGCTGAACATGCTGGAGAAGCCATCTACAAGGCTGGTCATCCAGCTGCTGAT
GCTGCTGCAGTTCATCATCCTGAGCGGCATGTCTGCCAGCCTGCTGGCCGACAATGGCCTGAAGGTGCTG
TTTGTGATCATCGCCAGCCTGGGCCTGTGCACCATGTACTCCGTGCTGTATACAAACCGGAAGAATAAGC
ACGTGCCCAGCTCCGAGAACAAGGAGCTGCACCTGCTGATGTACTTCATGGCCTCCTGGCTGGTGTTCCC
AATCATGTTTATCATGGGCCCCGAGATGACCGGCATCATCCCTTTTGAGTATACACTGGTGGGCCACTGC
GTGGGCGATCTGATCTCTAAGAATGCCTTCGGCATCCTGGCCTGGCAGTACACCCTGCACATCTTTAAGC
AGAAGAAGAAGACCCTGCCCTGTCACAAGGAGAAGGAGGTGTATCCCCCTTCCGAGAAGACATCTGAGAG
CGAGATGGCTAGAAACAATGAGGTGACCCATGTGACACTGCCCCTGAAATTCCTGGGACCGGTGGTGAGC
AAGGGCGAGGAGGATAACATGGCCATCATCAAGGAGTTCATGCGCTTCAAGGTGCACATGGAGGGCTCCG
TGAACGGCCACGAGTTCGAGATCGAGGGCGAGGGCGAGGGCCGCCCCTACGAGGGCACCCAGACCGCCAA
GCTGAAGGTGACCAAGGGTGGCCCCCTGCCCTTCGCCTGGGACATCCTGTCCCCTCAGTTCATGTACGGC
TCCAAGGCCTACGTGAAGCACCCCGCCGACATCCCCGACTACTTGAAGCTGTCCTTCCCCGAGGGCTTCA
AGTGGGAGCGCGTGATGAACTTCGAGGACGGCGGCGTGGTGACCGTGACCCAGGACTCCTCCCTGCAGGA
CGGCGAGTTCATCTACAAGGTGAAGCTGCGCGGCACCAACTTCCCCTCCGACGGCCCCGTAATGCAGAAG
AAGACCATGGGCTGGGAGGCCTCCTCCGAGCGGATGTACCCCGAGGACGGCGCCCTGAAGGGCGAGATCA
AGCAGAGGCTGAAGCTGAAGGACGGCGGCCACTACGACGCTGAGGTCAAGACCACCTACAAGGCCAAGAA
GCCCGTGCAGCTGCCCGGCGCCTACAACGTCAACATCAAGTTGGACATCACCTCCCACAACGAGGACTAC
ACCATCGTGGAACAGTACGAACGCGCCGAGGGCCGCCACTCCACCGGCGGCATGGACGAGCTGTACAAGT
AAGAGCTCAAGCTTCGAATTCTGCAGTCGACGGTACCGCGGGCCCGGGATCCACCGGATCTAGATAACTG
ATCATAATCAGCCATACCACATTTGTAGAGGTTTTACTTGCTTTAAAAAACCTCCCACACCTCCCCCTGA
ACCTGAAACATAAAATGAATGCAATTGTTGTTGTTAACTTGTTTATTGCAGCTTATAATGGTTACAAATA
AAGCAATAGCATCACAAATTTCACAAATAAAGCATTTTTTTCACTGCATTCTAGTTGTGGTTTGTCCAAA
CTCATCAATGTATCTTAACGCGTAAATTGTAAGCGTTAATATTTTGTTAAAATTCGCGTTAAATTTTTGT
TAAATCAGCTCATTTTTTAACCAATAGGCCGAAATCGGCAAAATCCCTTATAAATCAAAAGAATAGACCG
AGATAGGGT
[37 nt withheld, positions 2530-2566]
AAAGAACGTGGACTCCAACGTCAAAGG
[49 nt withheld, positions 2594-2642]
T
[91 nt withheld, positions 2644-2734]
G
[124 nt withheld, positions 2736-2859]
CAGGTGGCACTTTTCGGGGAAATGTGCGCGGAACCCCTATTTGTTTATTTTTCTAAATACATTCAAATAT
GTATCCGCTCATGAGACAATAACCCTGATAAATGCTTCAATAATATTGAAAAAGGAAGAGTCCTGAGGCG
GAAAGAACCAGCTGTGGAATGTGTGTCAGTTAGGGTGTGGAAAGTCCCCAGGCTCCCCAGCAGGCAGAAG
TATGCAAAGCATGCATCTCAATTAGTCAGCAACCAGGTGTGGAAAGTCCCCAGGCTCCCCAGCAGGCAGA
AGTATGCAAAGCATGCATCTCAATTAGTCAGCAACCATAGTCCCGCCCCTAACTCCGCCCATCCCGCCCC
TAACTCCGCCCAGTTCCGCCCATTCTCCGCCCCATGGCTGACTAATTTTTTTTATTTATGCAGAGGCCGA
GGCCGCCTCGGCCTCTGAGCTATTCCAGAAGTAGTGAGGAGGCTTTTTTGGAGGCCTAGGCTTTTGCAAA
GATCGATCAAGAGACAGGATGAGGATCGTTTCGCATGATTGAACAAGATGGATTGCACGCAGGTTCTCCG
GCCGCTTGGGTGGAGAGGCTATTCGGCTATGACTGGGCACAACAGACAATCGGCTGCTCTGATGCCGCCG
TGTTCCGGCTGTCAGCGCAGGGGCGCCCGGTTCTTTTTGTCAAGACCGACCTGTCCGGTGCCCTGAATGA
ACTGCAAGACGAGGCAGCGCGGCTATCGTGGCTGGCCACGACGGGCGTTCCTTGCGCAGCTGTGCTCGAC
GTTGTCACTGAAGCGGGAAGGGACTGGCTGCTATTGGGCGAAGTGCCGGGGCAGGATCTCCTGTCATCTC
ACCTTGCTCCTGCCGAGAAAGTATCCATCATGGCTGATGCAATGCGGCGGCTGCATACGCTTGATCCGGC
TACCTGCCCATTCGACCACCAAGCGAAACATCGCATCGAGCGAGCACGTACTCGGATGGAAGCCGGTCTT
GTCGATCAGGATGATCTGGACGAAGAGCATCAGGGGCTCGCGCCAGCCGAACTGTTCGCCAGGCTCAAGG
CGAGCATGCCCGACGGCGAGGATCTCGTCGTGACCCATGGCGATGCCTGCTTGCCGAATATCATGGTGGA
AAATGGCCGCTTTTCTGGATTCATCGACTGTGGCCGGCTGGGTGTGGCGGACCGCTATCAGGACATAGCG
TTGGCTACCCGTGATATTGCTGAAGAGCTTGGCGGCGAATGGGCTGACCGCTTCCTCGTGCTTTACGGTA
TCGCCGCTCCCGATTCGCAGCGCATCGCCTTCTATCGCCTTCTTGACGAGTTCTTCTGAGCGGGACTCTG
GGGTTCGAAATGACCGACCAAGCGACGCCCAACCTGCCATCACGAGATTTCGATTCCACCGCCGCCTTCT
ATGAAAGGTTGGGCTTCGGAATCGTTTTCCGGGACGCCGGCTGGATGATCCTCCAGCGCGGGGATCTCAT
GCTGGAGTTCTTCGCCCACCCTAGGGGGAGGCTAACTGAAACACGGAAGGAGACAATACCGGAAGGAACC
CGCGCTATGACGGCAATAAAAAGACAGAATAAAACGCACGGTGTTGGGTCGTTTGTTCATAAACGCGGGG
TTCGGTCCCAGGGCTGGCACTCTGTCGATACCCCACCGAGACCCCATTGGGGCCAATACGCCCGCGTTTC
TTCCTTTTCCCCACCCCACCCCCCAAGTTCGGGTGAAGGCCCAGGGCTCGCAGCCAACGTCGGGGCGGCA
GGCCCTGCCATAGCCTCAGGTTACTCATATATACTTTAGATTGATTTAAAACTTCATTTTTAATTTAAAA
GGATCTAGGTGAAGATCCTTTTTGATAATCTCATGACCAAAATCCCTTAACGTGAGTTTTCGTTCCACTG
AGCGTCAGACCCCGTAGAAAAGATCAAAGGATCTTCTTGAGATCCTTTTTTTCTGCGCGTAATCTGCTGC
TTGCAAACAAAAAAACCACCGCTACCAGCGGTGGTTTGTTTGCCGGATCAAGAGCTACCAACTCTTTTTC
CGAAGGTAACTGGCTTCAGCAGAGCGCAGATACCAAATACTGTTCTTCTAGTGTAGCCGTAGTTAGGCCA
CCACTTCAAGAACTCTGTAGCACCGCCTACATACCTCGCTCTGCTAATCCTGTTACCAGTGGCTGCTGCC
AGTGGCGATAAGTCGTGTCTTACCGGGTTGGACTCAAGACGATAGTTACCGGATAAGGCGCAGCGGTCGG
GCTGAACGGGGGGTTCGTGCACACAGCCCAGCTTGGAGCGAACGACCTACACCGAACTGAGATACCTACA
GCGTGAGCTATGAGAAAGCGCCACGCTTCCCGAAGGGAGAAAGGCGGACAGGTATCCGGTAAGCGGCAGG
GTCGGAACAGGAGAGCGCACGAGGGAGCTTCCAGGGGGAAACGCCTGGTATCTTTATAGTCCTGTCGGGT
TTCGCCACCTCTGACTTGAGCGTCGATTTTTGTGATGCTCGTCAGGGGGGCGGAGCCTATGGAAAAACGC
CAGCAACGCGGCCTTTTTACGGTTCCTGGCCTTTTGCTGGCCTTTTGCTCACATGTTCTTTCCTGCGTTA
TCCCCTGATTCTGTGGATAACCGTATTACCGCCATGCATTAGTTATTAATAGTAA
Features (pLannotate 1.2.2; 14 found; start..end, strand, type, name):
     45..348     +  enhancer       CMV enhancer: human cytomegalovirus immediate early enhancer
    349..552     +  promoter       CMV promoter: human cytomegalovirus (CMV) immediate early promoter
   1393..2101    +  CDS            mCherry (fragment): monomeric derivative of DsRed fluorescent protein (Shaner et al., 2004) mammalian codon-optimized
   2103..2152    +  misc_feature   MCS (fragment): multiple cloning site
   2169..2253    +  CDS            large T antigen (fragment): large T antigen from SV40 (simian virus 40)
   2276..2397    +  polyA_signal   SV40 poly(A) signal: SV40 polyadenylation signal
   2431..2859    -  rep_origin     f1 ori (sequence partly withheld): f1 bacteriophage origin of replication; arrow indicates direction of (+) strand synthesis
   2886..2990    +  promoter       AmpR promoter: bla
   2992..3349    +  promoter       SV40 promoter: SV40 enhancer and early promoter
   3384..4178    +  CDS            NeoR/KanR: aminoglycoside phosphotransferase from Tn5; aph(3')-II (or nptII); confers resistance to neomycin, kanamycin, and G418 (Geneticin®)
   4199..4351    +  CDS            ble (fragment): BLE_KLEPN - Experimental evidence at protein level: Swiss-Prot protein existence level 1. Binding protein with a strong affinity to the bleomycin family of antibiotics. Binds to CL990; an antimitotic-antibiotic compound. From Klebsiella pneumoniae.
   4410..4457    +  polyA_signal   HSV TK poly(A) signal: herpes simplex virus thymidine kinase polyadenylation signal (Cole and Stacy, 1985)
   4548..4564    -  polyA_signal   bGH poly(A) signal (fragment): bovine growth hormone polyadenylation signal
   4786..5374    +  rep_origin     ori: high-copy-number ColE1/pMB1/pBR322/pUC origin of replication
