[The description below was written by a language model from this plasmid's Addgene catalogue record and pLannotate feature annotations shown in this document.]
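Description:
p-mCherry-C1-MerMAID6 is a mammalian expression plasmid built on the pEGFP-C1 backbone, in which the fluorescent protein is mCherry rather than EGFP. It carries MerMAID6, a synthetic 801 bp coding sequence, codon-optimized for human and mouse cells, for an anion-conducting channelrhodopsin from a family discovered in marine metagenomes. Expression is driven by the human cytomegalovirus immediate early enhancer and promoter. The opsin was cloned between NheI and BshTI sites, which places it upstream of mCherry, so the red fluorescent protein is fused to the C terminus of the channel. The automated feature table does not annotate the MerMAID6 coding sequence itself. However, the unannotated stretch between the CMV promoter and the mCherry fragment is consistent with the position and size of the insert. A remnant of the multiple cloning site follows mCherry, and the transcript is terminated by the SV40 polyadenylation signal.

In bacteria the plasmid replicates from a high-copy ColE1/pUC-type origin, and an f1 origin is also present. A single Tn5 aminoglycoside phosphotransferase gene (NeoR/KanR) serves both hosts. In E. coli it is transcribed from the bla promoter and confers kanamycin resistance. In mammalian cells the SV40 enhancer and early promoter drive it to allow G418 selection, with the HSV TK polyadenylation signal downstream. The short large T antigen, ble and bGH poly(A) fragments in the table are probably backbone remnants or annotation artefacts rather than functional elements.

The construct is intended for expressing MerMAID6 in mammalian cells, where the mCherry fusion shows which cells express the channel and where it localizes. The channel's stated hallmark is near-complete desensitization of its anion photocurrent under continuous light.
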