Addgene plasmid #126518: p-mCherry-C1-MerMAID6
Purpose: Anion-conducting Channelrhodopsin with near-complete desensitization in continuous light. Codon-optimized for mammalian expression (human/mouse).
Depositing lab: Peter Hegemann. Depositing organization: Humboldt-Universitaet zu Berlin. Publication: MerMAIDs: a family of metagenomically discovered marine anion-conducting and intensely desensitizing channelrhodopsins. Oppermann J, Fischer P, Silapetere A, Liepe B, Rodriguez-Rozada S, Flores-Uribe J, Peter E, Keidel A, Vierock J, Kaufmann J, Broser M, Luck M, Bartl F, Hildebrandt P, Simon Wiegert J, Beja O, Hegemann P, Wietek J. Nat Commun. 2019 Jul 25;10(1):3315. doi: 10.1038/s41467-019-11322-6. PubMed 31346176.
Backbone
  Vector backbone: pEGFP-C1
  Backbone size w/o insert (bp): 3986
  Vector type: Mammalian Expression
  Selectable markers: Neomycin (select with G418)
Growth in bacteria
  Bacterial resistance: Kanamycin, 50 μg/mL
  Growth temperature: 37°C
  Growth strain: DH5alpha
  Copy number: High Copy
Gene/Insert
  Gene/Insert name: MerMAID6
  Species: Synthetic
  Insert size (bp): 801
  Promoter: CMV (+ enhancer)
  Tag / fusion protein: mCherry (C terminal on insert)
  Cloning method: Restriction Enzyme; 5′ cloning site NheI (not destroyed); 3′ cloning site BshTI (not destroyed)
  Sequencing primers: 5′ CMV-fwd: GCAAATGGGCGGTAGGCGT or EGFP-N1-fwd: GAGGTCTATATAAGCAGAGC; 3′ EGFP-C1-rev: AACCATTATAAGCTGCAATAAAC
Terms and licenses: Academic/Nonprofit Terms; Industry Terms: Not Available to Industry
Depositor comments: Please visit https://www.biorxiv.org/content/early/2019/04/12/607804.full.pdf for BioRxiv preprint.
How to cite: p-mCherry-C1-MerMAID6 was a gift from Peter Hegemann (Addgene plasmid # 126518 ; http://n2t.net/addgene:126518 ; RRID:Addgene_126518)
