>Addgene plasmid #126518 | p-mCherry-C1-MerMAID6 | depositor partial sequence | sequence record 241948 | MerMAID6
ATGGTCTCCGTGGAACTGCATGTCACCGCCCAGATTTTCACCGCATTCGTGTCAGCCGCTAACGCACTGT
ATTATTTCTATATTTGGAGGTTCACCAAGAGGGGCAGACTGATGCAGTGGGAGGTGGCATGGGTGGCATG
GGTGGAGACCATCAACTACGTGGTGCAGATCGCAACAGGCAGCCCACGGGTGGGACTGATCCACGGCGGC
AAGTTCCCCTGGATGCGCTATGTGGGCTGGCAGCTGACCTGCCCTGTGCTGCTGGCCTTTATCGTGCTGA
ACATGCTGGAGAAGCCATCTACAAGGCTGGTCATCCAGCTGCTGATGCTGCTGCAGTTCATCATCCTGAG
CGGCATGTCTGCCAGCCTGCTGGCCGACAATGGCCTGAAGGTGCTGTTTGTGATCATCGCCAGCCTGGGC
CTGTGCACCATGTACTCCGTGCTGTATACAAACCGGAAGAATAAGCACGTGCCCAGCTCCGAGAACAAGG
AGCTGCACCTGCTGATGTACTTCATGGCCTCCTGGCTGGTGTTCCCAATCATGTTTATCATGGGCCCCGA
GATGACCGGCATCATCCCTTTTGAGTATACACTGGTGGGCCACTGCGTGGGCGATCTGATCTCTAAGAAT
GCCTTCGGCATCCTGGCCTGGCAGTACACCCTGCACATCTTTAAGCAGAAGAAGAAGACCCTGCCCTGTC
ACAAGGAGAAGGAGGTGTATCCCCCTTCCGAGAAGACATCTGAGAGCGAGATGGCTAGAAACAATGAGGT
GACCCATGTGACACTGCCCCTGAAATTCCTG
